>Addgene plasmid #149143 | pGBW-m4046243 | depositor full sequence | sequence record 291596 | Full Sequence
GCGGCCGCCCCACACACCATAGCTTCAAAATGTTTCTACTCCTTTTTTACTCTTCCAGATTTTCTCGGAC
TCCGCGCATCGCCGTACCACTTCAAAACACCCAAGCACAGCATACTAAATTTCCCCTCTTTCTTCCTCTA
GGGTGTCGTTAATTACCCGTACTAAAGGTTTGGAAAAGAAAAAAGAGACCGCCTCGTTTCTTTTTCTTCG
TCGAAAAAGGCAATAAAAATTTTTATCACGTTTCTTTTTCTTGAAAATTTTTTTTTTTGATTTTTTTCTC
TTTCGATGACCTCCCATTGATATTTAAGTTAATAAACGGTCTTCAATTTCTCAAGTTTCAGTTTCATTTT
TCTTGTTCTATTACAACTTTTTTTACTTCTTGCTCATTAGAAAGAAAGCATAGCAATCTAATCTAAGTTT
TAATTACAAAATGAAATTCTTGGTTTTTCTTGGTATCATAACTACAGTAGCCGCTTTCCACCAGGAATGT
TCCTTACAAAGCTGCACGCAACATCAACCGTACGTCGTTGATGACCCATGTCCAATCCACTTCTATTCGA
AGTGGTACATTAGAGTTGGAGCTAGGAAGTCTGCACCTTTGATTGAGCTGTGTGTCGATGAAGCTGGTTC
AAAGTCTCCAATTCAATACATCGACATTGGTAATTATACTGTCTCCTGTTTGCCCTTTACCATTAACTGC
CAAGAACCAAAATTAGGCAGTTTGGTTGTCCGATGTTCTTTCTACGAAGACTTTTTGGAATATCATGATG
TGCGTGTTGTCCTAGATTTCATCCTCGTGCCGAGAGGTTCTAAAATCGAGGAAGGTAAGCTAGTCATTTG
GATAAATGGAGATAAGGGTTACAACGGTTTGGCAGAAGTAGGCAAGAAATTTGAAAAGGACACAGGTATC
AAGGTGACGGTTGAACATCCAGACAAGTTAGAAGAAAAATTCCCTCAAGTTGCTGCTACTGGTGATGGTC
CCGACATTATTTTCTGGGCCCACGATCGTTTTGGTGGATATGCTCAGTCAGGTTTGCTGGCTGAGATCAC
CCCAGACAAGGCCTTCCAAGATAAATTGTACCCATTCACTTGGGATGCTGTCAGATACAACGGTAAGCTT
ATAGCATATCCAATTGCTGTTGAAGCCTTATCGTTGATCTACAATAAGGACTTGTTACCTAACCCACCAA
AGACATGGGAAGAAATTCCAGCTTTGGATAAAGAGCTAAAGGCCAAGGGAAAAAGCGCTTTGATGTTTAA
CTTACAAGAACCTTATTTCACCTGGCCATTAATCGCTGCTGACGGTGGTTACGCATTTAAATACGAAAAC
GGTAAGTATGACATTAAGGATGTCGGCGTTGATAATGCTGGTGCAAAGGCTGGTTTGACCTTCTTGGTTG
ATTTAATAAAGAATAAACACATGAACGCTGACACTGACTACTCTATCGCCGAAGCCGCTTTCAACAAGGG
TGAAACTGCTATGACCATAAATGGTCCATGGGCCTGGAGTAACATTGATACTTCTAAAGTAAACTATGGT
GTCACTGTTTTGCCTACATTCAAAGGCCAACCATCCAAGCCCTTTGTCGGTGTTCTATCCGCTGGCATCA
ATGCTGCTTCTCCAAACAAGGAGCTAGCTAAAGAATTTTTGGAAAATTACTTGTTAACTGACGAAGGTTT
GGAGGCCGTTAACAAGGACAAGCCATTGGGTGCTGTCGCTTTGAAATCTTACGAAGAAGAATTGGCTAAG
GATCCCAGAATTGCCGCTACCATGGAGAACGCCCAAAAGGGTGAAATTATGCCAAACATCCCACAAATGT
CAGCCTTCTGGTACGCAGTTAGGACTGCCGTGATTAATGCTGCTTCCGGTAGACAAACCGTCGACGAAGC
ATTAAAAGATGCTCAAACGTAAACAGGCCCCTTTTCCTTTGTCGATATCATGTAATTAGTTATGTCACGC
TTACATTCACGCCCTCCTCCCACATCCGCTCTAACCGAAAAGGAAGGAGTTAGACAACCTGAAGTCTAGG
TCCCTATTTATTTTTTTTAATAGTTATGTTAGTATTAAGAACGTTATTTATATTTCAAATTTTTCTTTTT
TTTCTGTACAAAGCGGCCGCCGAACCACTAGTGCACTGCAGTACACGGTTTCCTTGAAATTTTTTTGATT
CGGTAATCTCCGAACAGAAGGAAGAACGAAGGAAGGAGCACAGACTTAGATTGGTATATATACGCATATG
TAGTGTTGAAGAAACATGAAATTGCCCAGTATTCTTAACCCAACTGCACAGAACAAAAACGTGCAGGAAA
CGAAGATAAATCATGTCGAAAGCTACATATAAGGAACGTGCTGCTACTCATCCTAGTCCTGTTGCTGCCA
AGCTATTTAATATCATGCACGAAAAGCAAACAAACTTGTGTGCTTCATTGGATGTTCGTACCACCAAGGA
ATTACTGGAGTTAGTTGAAGCATTAGGTCCCAAAATTTGTTTACTAAAAACACATGTGGATATCTTGACT
GATTTTTCCATGGAGGGCACAGTTAAGCCGCTAAAGGCATTATCCGCCAAGTACAATTTTTTACTCTTCG
AGGACAGAAAATTTGCTGACATTGGTAATACAGTCAAATTGCAGTACTCTGCGGGTGTATACAGAATAGC
AGAATGGGCAGACATTACGAATGCACACGGTGTGGTGGGCCCAGGTATTGTTAGCGGTTTGAAGCAGGCG
GCAGAAGAAGTAACAAAGGAACCTAGAGGCCTTTTGATGTTAGCAGAATTGTCATGCAAGGGCTCCCTAT
CTACTGGAGAATATACTAAGGGTACTGTTGACATTGCGAAGAGCGACAAAGATTTTGTTATCGGCTTTAT
TGCTCAAAGAGACATGGGTGGAAGAGATGAAGGTTACGATTGGTTGATTATGACACCCGGTGTGGGTTTA
GATGACAAGGGAGATGCATTGGGTCAACAGTATAGAACCGTGGATGATGTGGTTTCTACAGGATCTGACA
TTATTATTGTTGGAAGAGGACTATTTGCAAAGGGAAGGGATGCTAAGGTAGAGGGTGAACGTTACAGAAA
AGCAGGCTGGGAAGCATATTTGAGAAGATGCGGCCAGCAAAACTAAAAAACTGTATTATAAGTAAATGCA
TGTATACTAAACTCACAAATTAGAGCTTCAATTTAATTATATCAGTTATTACCCGAGTAACGAAGCATCT
GTGCTTCATTTTGTAGAACAAAAATGCAACGCGAGAGCGCTAATTTTTCAAACAAAGAATCTGAGCTGCA
TTTTTACAGAACAGAAATGCAACGCGAAAGCGCTATTTTACCAACGAAGAATCTGTGCTTCATTTTTGTA
AAACAAAAATGCAACGCGAGAGCGCTAATTTTTCAAACAAAGAATCTGAGCTGCATTTTTACAGAACAGA
AATGCAACGCGAGAGCGCTATTTTACCAACAAAGAATCTATACTTCTTTTTTGTTCTACAAAAATGCATC
CCGAGAGCGCTATTTTTCTAACAAAGCATCTTAGATTACTTTTTTTCTCCTTTGTGCGCTCTATAATGCA
GTCTCTTGATAACTTTTTGCACTGTAGGTCCGTTAAGGTTAGAAGAAGGCTACTTTGGTGTCTATTTTCT
CTTCCATAAAAAAAGCCTGACTCCACTTCCCGCGTTTACTGATTACTAGCGAAGCTGCGGGTGCATTTTT
TCAAGATAAAGGCATCCCCGATTATATTCTATACCGATGTGGATTGCGCATACTTTGTGAACAGAAAGTG
ATAGCGTTGATGATTCTTCATTGGTCAGAAAATTATGAACGGTTTCTTCTATTTTGTCTCTATATACTAC
GTATAGGAAATGTTTACATTTTCGTATTGTTTTCGATTCACTCTATGAATAGTTCTTACTACAATTTTTT
TGTCTAAAGAGTAATACTAGAGATAAACATAAAAAATGTAGAGGTCGAGTTTAGATGCAAGTTCAAGGAG
CGAAAGGTGGATGGGTAGGTTATATAGGGATATAGCACAGAGATATATAGCAAAGAGATACTTTTGAGCA
ATGTTTGTGGAAGCGGTATTCGCAATATTTTAGTAGCTCGTTACAGTCCGGTGCGTTTTTGGTTTTTTGA
AAGTGCGTCATCAGAGCGCTTTTGGTTTTCAAAAGCGCTCTGAAGTTCCTATACTTTCTAGCTAGAGAAT
AGGAACTTCCCGAGCGGCCGCGTGTTACAAGCTTGACTCCAGCGTAACTGGACTGCAATCAACTCACTGG
CTCACCTTCACGGGTGGGCCTTTCTTCGGTAGAAAATCAAAGGATCTTCTTGAGATCCTTTTTTTCTGCG
CGTAATCTGCTGCTTGCAAACAAAAAAACCACCGCTACCAGCGGTGGTTTGTTTGCCGGATCAAGAGCTA
CCAACTCTTTTTCCGAGGTAACTGGCTTCAGCAGAGCGCAGATACCAAATACTGTTCTTCTAGTGTAGCC
GTAGTTAGGCCACCACTTCAAGAACTCTGTAGCACCGCCTACATACCTCGCTCTGCTAATCCTGTTACCA
GTGGCTGCTGCCAGTGGCGATAAGTCGTGTCTTACCGGGTTGGACTCAAGACGATAGTTACCGGATAAGG
CGCAGCGGTCGGGCTGAACGGGGGGTTCGTGCACACAGCCCAGCTTGGAGCGAACGACCTACACCGAACT
GAGATACCTACAGCGTGAGCTATGAGAAAGCGCCACGCTTCCCGAAGGGAGAAAGGCGGACAGGTATCCG
GTAAGCGGCAGGGTCGGAACAGGAGAGCGCACGAGGGAGCTTCCAGGGGTAAACGCCTGGTATCTTTATA
GTCCTGTCGGGTTTCGCCACCTCTGACTTGAGCATCGATTTTTGTGATGCTCGTCAGGGGGGCGGAGCCT
ATGGAAAAACGCCAGCAACGCAGAAAGGCCCACCCGAAGGTGAGCCAGGTGATTACATTTGGGCCCTCAT
CAGAGGTTTTCACCGTCATCACCGAAACGCGCGAGGCAGCTGCGGTAAAGCTCATCAGCGTGGTCGTGAA
GCGATTCACAGATGTCTGCCTGTTCATCCGCGTCCAGCTCGTTGAGTTTCTCCAGAAGCGTTAATGTCTG
GCTTCTGATAAAGCGGGCCATGTTAAGGGCGGTTTTTTCCTGTTTGGTCACTTACCAATGCTTAATCAGT
GAGGCACCTATCTCAGCGATCTGTCTATTTCGTTCATCCATAGTTGCCTGACTCCCCGTCGTGTAGATAA
CTACGATGCGGGAGGGCTTACCATCTGGCCCCAGTGCTGCAATGATACCGCGAGACCCACGCTCACCGGC
TCCAGATTTATCAGCAATAAACCAGCCAGCCGGGAGGGCCGAGCGCAGAAGTGATCCTGCAACTTTATCC
GCCTCCATCCAGTCTATTAATTGTTGCCGGGAAGCTAGAGTAAGTAGTTCGCCAGTTAATAGTTTGCGCA
ACGTTGTTGCCATTGCTACAGGCATCGTGGTGTCACGCTCGTCGTTTGGTATGGCTTCATTCAGCTCCGG
TTCCCAACGATCAAGGCGAGTTACATGATCCCCCATGTTGTGCAAAAAAGCGGTTAGCTCCTTCGGTCCT
CCGATCGTTGCCAGAAGTAAGTTGGCCGCAGTGTTATCACTCATGGTTATGGCAGCACTGCATAATTCTC
TTACTGTCATGCCATCCGTGAGATGCTTTTCTGTGACTGGTGAGTACTCAACCAAGTCATTCTGAGAATA
GTGTATGCGGCGACCGAGTTGCTCTTGCCCGGCGTCAATACGGGATAATACCGCGCCACATAGCAGAACT
TTAAAAGTGCTCATCATTGGAAAACGTTCTTCGGGGCGTAAACTCTCAAGGATCTTACCGCTGTTGAGAT
CCAGTTCGATGTAACCCACTCGTGCACCCAACTGATCTTCAGCATCTTTTACTTTCACCAGCGTTTCTGG
GTGAGCAAAAACAGGAAGGCAAAATGCCGCAAAAAAGGGAATAAGGGCGACACGGAAATGTTGAATACTC
ATTTTAGCTTCCTTAGCTCCTGAAAATCTCGATAACTCAAAAAATACGCCCGGTAGTGATCTTATTTCAT
TATGGTGAAAGTTGGAACCTCTTACGTGCCGATCAAGTCAAAAGCCTCCGGTCGGAGGCTTTTGACTTTC
TGCTATGGAGGTCAGGTATGATTTAAATGGTCAGTTAGA
Features (pLannotate 1.2.2; 14 found; start..end, strand, type, name):
     10..417     +  promoter       TEF1 promoter: S. cerevisiae TEF1; promoter for EF-1α
    431..793     +  CDS            NS8_SARS2: Experimental evidence at protein level: Swiss-Prot protein existence level 1. Plays a role in modulating host immune response (PubMed:31986261). Binds to IL17RA receptor, leading to IL17 pathway activation and an increased secretion of pro-inflammatory factors. Contributes to cytokine storm during COVID-19 infection. From Severe acute respiratory syndrome coronavirus 2 (2019-nCoV) (SARS-CoV-2).
    809..1909    +  CDS            malE (fragment): MALE_ECO57 - Experimental evidence at protein level: Swiss-Prot protein existence level 1. Part of the ABC transporter complex MalEFGK involved in maltose/maltodextrin import. Binds maltose and higher maltodextrins. From Escherichia coli O157:H7.
   1938..2110    +  terminator     CYC1 terminator (fragment): S. cerevisiae CYC1; transcription terminator for CYC1
   2146..2322    +  promoter       URA3 promoter (fragment): S. cerevisiae URA3
   2323..3126    +  CDS            URA3: orotidine-5'-phosphate decarboxylase, required for uracil biosynthesis; S. cerevisiae URA3; yeast auxotrophic marker, counterselectable with 5-fluoroorotic acid (5-FOA)
   3209..4191    -  rep_origin     2μ ori: yeast 2μ plasmid origin of replication
   4269..4298    +  terminator     T3Te terminator: phage T3 early transcription terminator
   4320..4907    +  rep_origin     ori: high-copy-number ColE1/pMB1/pBR322/pUC origin of replication
   4919..4946    -  terminator     T7Te terminator: phage T7 early transcription terminator
   4970..5161    -  CDS            rop: Rop protein, which maintains plasmids at low copy number; rop
   5162..6022    -  CDS            AmpR: β-lactamase; bla; confers resistance to ampicillin, carbenicillin, and related antibiotics
   6023..6125    -  promoter       cat promoter: promoter of the E. coli cat gene encoding chloramphenicol acetyltransferase
   6126..6157    -  terminator     tonB terminator: bidirectional E. coli tonB-P14 transcription terminator
