>Addgene plasmid #149143 | pGBW-m4046243 | addgene full sequence | sequence record 298242 | Ginkgo NGS Result
GCGGCCGCCCCACACACCATAGCTTCAAAATGTTTCTACTCCTTTTTTACTCTTCCAGATTTTCTCGGAC
TCCGCGCATCGCCGTACCACTTCAAAACACCCAAGCACAGCATACTAAATTTCCCCTCTTTCTTCCTCTA
GGGTGTCGTTAATTACCCGTACTAAAGGTTTGGAAAAGAAAAAAGAGACCGCCTCGTTTCTTTTTCTTCG
NNNNNNNNGGCAATAAAAATTTTTATCACGTTTCTTTTTCTTGAAAATTTTTTTTTTTGATTTTTTTCTC
TTTCGATGACCTCCCATTGATATTTAAGTTAATAAACGGTCTTCAATTTCTCAAGTTTCAGTTTCATTTT
TCTTGTTCTATTACAACTTTTTTTACTTCTTGCTCATTAGAAAGAAAGCATAGCAATCTAATCTAAGTTT
TAATTACAAAATGAAATTCTTGGTTTTTCTTGGTATCATAACTACAGTAGCCGCTTTCCACCAGGAATGT
TCCTTACAAAGCTGCACGCAACATCAACCGTACGTCGTTGATGACCCATGTCCAATCCACTTCTATTCGA
AGTGGTACATTAGAGTTGGAGCTAGGAAGTCTGCACCTTTGATTGAGCTGTGTGTCGATGAAGCTGGTTC
AAAGTCTCCAATTCAATACATCGACATTGGTAATTATACTGTCTCCTGTTTGCCCTTTACCATTAACTGC
CAAGAACCAAAATTAGGCAGTTTGGTTGTCCGATGTTCTTTCTACGAAGACTTTTTGGAATATCATGATG
TGCGTGTTGTCCTAGATTTCATCCTCGTGCCGAGAGGTTCTAAAATCGAGGAAGGTAAGCTAGTCATTTG
GATAAATGGAGATAAGGGTTACAACGGTTTGGCAGAAGTAGGCAAGAAATTTGAAAAGGACACAGGTATC
AAGGTGACGGTTGAACATCCAGACAAGTTAGAAGAAAAATTCCCTCAAGTTGCTGCTACTGGTGATGGTC
CCGACATTATTTTCTGGGCCCACGATCGTTTTGGTGGATATGCTCAGTCAGGTTTGCTGGCTGAGATCAC
CCCAGACAAGGCCTTCCAAGATAAATTGTACCCATTCACTTGGGATGCTGTCAGATACAACGGTAAGCTT
ATAGCATATCCAATTGCTGTTGAAGCCTTATCGTTGATCTACAATAAGGACTTGTTACCTAACCCACCAA
AGACATGGGAAGAAATTCCAGCTTTGGATAAAGAGCTAAAGGCCAAGGGAAAAAGCGCTTTGATGTTTAA
CTTACAAGAACCTTATTTCACCTGGCCATTAATCGCTGCTGACGGTGGTTACGCATTTAAATACGAAAAC
GGTAAGTATGACATTAAGGATGTCGGCGTTGATAATGCTGGTGCAAAGGCTGGTTTGACCTTCTTGGTTG
ATTTAATAAAGAATAAACACATGAACGCTGACACTGACTACTCTATCGCCGAAGCCGCTTTCAACAAGGG
TGAAACTGCTATGACCATAAATGGTCCATGGGCCTGGAGTAACATTGATACTTCTAAAGTAAACTATGGT
GTCACTGTTTTGCCTACATTCAAAGGCCAACCATCCAAGCCCTTTGTCGGTGTTCTATCCGCTGGCATCA
ATGCTGCTTCTCCAAACAAGGAGCTAGCTAAAGAATTTTTGGAAAATTACTTGTTAACTGACGAAGGTTT
GGAGGCCGTTAACAAGGACAAGCCATTGGGTGCTGTCGCTTTGAAATCTTACGAAGAAGAATTGGCTAAG
GATCCCAGAATTGCCGCTACCATGGAGAACGCCCAAAAGGGTGAAATTATGCCAAACATCCCACAAATGT
CAGCCTTCTGGTACGCAGTTAGGACTGCCGTGATTAATGCTGCTTCCGGTAGACAAACCGTCGACGAAGC
ATTAAAAGATGCTCAAACGTAAACAGGCCCCTTTTCCTTTGTCGATATCATGTAATTAGTTATGTCACGC
TTACATTCACGCCCTCCTCCCACATCCGCTCTAACCGAAAAGGAAGGAGTTAGACAACCTGAAGTCTAGG
TCCCTATTTATTTTTTTTAATAGTTATGTTAGTATTAAGAACGTTATTTATATTTCAAATTTTTCTTTTT
TTTCTGTACAAAGCGGCCGCCGAACCACTAGTGCACTGCAGTACACGGTTTCCTTGAAATTTTTTTGATT
CGGTAATCTCCGAACAGAAGGAAGAACGAAGGAAGGAGCACAGACTTAGATTGGTATATATACGCATATG
TAGTGTTGAAGAAACATGAAATTGCCCAGTATTCTTAACCCAACTGCACAGAACAAAAACGTGCAGGAAA
CGAAGATAAATCATGTCGAAAGCTACATATAAGGAACGTGCTGCTACTCATCCTAGTCCTGTTGCTGCCA
AGCTATTTAATATCATGCACGAAAAGCAAACAAACTTGTGTGCTTCATTGGATGTTCGTACCACCAAGGA
ATTACTGGAGTTAGTTGAAGCATTAGGTCCCAAAATTTGTTTACTAAAAACACATGTGGATATCTTGACT
GATTTTTCCATGGAGGGCACAGTTAAGCCGCTAAAGGCATTATCCGCCAAGTACAATTTTTTACTCTTCG
AGGACAGAAAATTTGCTGACATTGGTAATACAGTCAAATTGCAGTACTCTGCGGGTGTATACAGAATAGC
AGAATGGGCAGACATTACGAATGCACACGGTGTGGTGGGCCCAGGTATTGTTAGCGGTTTGAAGCAGGCG
GCAGAAGAAGTAACAAAGGAACCTAGAGGCCTTTTGATGTTAGCAGAATTGTCATGCAAGGGCTCCCTAT
CTACTGGAGAATATACTAAGGGTACTGTTGACATTGCGAAGAGCGACAAAGATTTTGTTATCGGCTTTAT
TGCTCAAAGAGACATGGGTGGAAGAGATGAAGGTTACGATTGGTTGATTATGACACCCGGTGTGGGTTTA
GATGACAAGGGAGATGCATTGGGTCAACAGTATAGAACCGTGGATGATGTGGTTTCTACAGGATCTGACA
TTATTATTGTTGGAAGAGGACTATTTGCAAAGGGAAGGGATGCTAAGGTAGAGGGTGAACGTTACAGAAA
AGCAGGCTGGGAAGCATATTTGAGAAGATGCGGCCAGCAAAACTAAAAAACTGTATTATAAGTAAATGCA
TGTATACTAAACTCACAAATTAGAGCTTCAATTTAATTATATCAGTTATTACCCGAGTAACGAAGCATCT
GTGCTTCATTTTGTAGAACAAAAATGCAACGCGAGAGCGCTAATTTTTCAAACAAAGAATCTGAGCTGCA
TTTTTACAGAACAGAAATGCAACGCGAAAGCGCTATTTTACCAACGAAGAATCTGTGCTTCATTTTTGTA
AAACAAAAATGCAACGCGAGAGCGCTAATTTTTCAAACAAAGAATCTGAGCTGCATTTTTACAGAACAGA
AATGCAACGCGAGAGCGCTATTTTACCAACAAAGAATCTATACTTCTTTTTTGTTCTACAAAAATGCATC
CCGAGAGCGCTATTTTTCTAACAAAGCATCTTAGATTACTTTTTTTCTCCTTTGTGCGCTCTATAATGCA
GTCTCTTGATAACTTTTTGCACTGTAGGTCCGTTAAGGTTAGAAGAAGGCTACTTTGGTGTCTATTTTCT
CTTCCATAAAAAAAGCCTGACTCCACTTCCCGCGTTTACTGATTACTAGCGAAGCTGCGGGTGCATTTTT
TCAAGATAAAGGCATCCCCGATTATATTCTATACCGATGTGGATTGCGCATACTTTGTGAACAGAAAGTG
ATAGCGTTGATGATTCTTCATTGGTCAGAAAATTATGAACGGTTTCTTCTATTTTGTCTCTATATACTAC
GTATAGGAAATGTTTACATTTTCGTATTGTTTTCGATTCACTCTATGAATAGTTCTTACTACAATTTTTT
TGTCTAAAGAGTAATACTAGAGATAAACATAAAAAATGTAGAGGTCGAGTTTAGATGCAAGTTCAAGGAG
CGAAAGGTGGATGGGTAGGTTATATAGGGATATAGCACAGAGATATATAGCAAAGAGATACTTTTGAGCA
ATGTTTGTGGAAGCGGTATTCGCAATATTTTAGTAGCTCGTTACAGTCCGGTGCGTTTTTGGTTTTTTGA
AAGTGCGTCATCAGAGCGCTTTTGGTTTTCAAAAGCGCTCTGAAGTTCCTATACTTTCTAGCTAGAGAAT
AGGAACTTCCCGAGCGGCCGCGTGTTACAAGCTTGACTCCAGCGTAACTGGACTGCAATCAACTCACTGG
CTCACCTTCACGGGTGGGCCTTTCTTCGGTAGAAAATCAAAGGATCTTCTTGAGATCCTTTTTTTCTGCG
CGTAATCTGCTGCTTGCAAACAAAAAAACCACCGCTACCAGCGGTGGTTTGTTTGCCGGATCAAGAGCTA
CCAACTCTTTTTCCGAGGTAACTGGCTTCAGCAGAGCGCAGATACCAAATACTGTTCTTCTAGTGTAGCC
GTAGTTAGGCCACCACTTCAAGAACTCTGTAGCACCGCCTACATACCTCGCTCTGCTAATCCTGTTACCA
GTGGCTGCTGCCAGTGGCGATAAGTCGTGTCTTACCGGGTTGGACTCAAGACGATAGTTACCGGATAAGG
CGCAGCGGTCGGGCTGAACGGGGGGTTCGTGCACACAGCCCAGCTTGGAGCGAACGACCTACACCGAACT
GAGATACCTACAGCGTGAGCTATGAGAAAGCGCCACGCTTCCCGAAGGGAGAAAGGCGGACAGGTATCCG
GTAAGCGGCAGGGTCGGAACAGGAGAGCGCACGAGGGAGCTTCCAGGGGTAAACGCCTGGTATCTTTATA
GTCCTGTCGGGTTTCGCCACCTCTGACTTGAGCATCGATTTTTGTGATGCTCGTCAGGGGGGCGGAGCCT
ATGGAAAAACGCCAGCAACGCAGAAAGGCCCACCCGAAGGTGAGCCAGGTGATTACATTTGGGCCCTCAT
CAGAGGTTTTCACCGTCATCACCGAAACGCGCGAGGCAGCTGCGGTAAAGCTCATCAGCGTGGTCGTGAA
GCGATTCACAGATGTCTGCCTGTTCATCCGCGTCCAGCTCGTTGAGTTTCTCCAGAAGCGTTAATGTCTG
GCTTCTGATAAAGCGGGCCATGTTAAGGGCGGTTTTTTCCTGTTTGGTCACTTACCAATGCTTAATCAGT
GAGGCACCTATCTCAGCGATCTGTCTATTTCGTTCATCCATAGTTGCCTGACTCCCCGTCGTGTAGATAA
CTACGATGCGGGAGGGCTTACCATCTGGCCCCAGTGCTGCAATGATACCGCGAGACCCACGCTCACCGGC
TCCAGATTTATCAGCAATAAACCAGCCAGCCGGGAGGGCCGAGCGCAGAAGTGATCCTGCAACTTTATCC
GCCTCCATCCAGTCTATTAATTGTTGCCGGGAAGCTAGAGTAAGTAGTTCGCCAGTTAATAGTTTGCGCA
ACGTTGTTGCCATTGCTACAGGCATCGTGGTGTCACGCTCGTCGTTTGGTATGGCTTCATTCAGCTCCGG
TTCCCAACGATCAAGGCGAGTTACATGATCCCCCATGTTGTGCAAAAAAGCGGTTAGCTCCTTCGGTCCT
CCGATCGTTGCCAGAAGTAAGTTGGCCGCAGTGTTATCACTCATGGTTATGGCAGCACTGCATAATTCTC
TTACTGTCATGCCATCCGTGAGATGCTTTTCTGTGACTGGTGAGTACTCAACCAAGTCATTCTGAGAATA
GTGTATGCGGCGACCGAGTTGCTCTTGCCCGGCGTCAATACGGGATAATACCGCGCCACATAGCAGAACT
TTAAAAGTGCTCATCATTGGAAAACGTTCTTCGGGGCGTAAACTCTCAAGGATCTTACCGCTGTTGAGAT
CCAGTTCGATGTAACCCACTCGTGCACCCAACTGATCTTCAGCATCTTTTACTTTCACCAGCGTTTCTGG
GTGAGCAAAAACAGGAAGGCAAAATGCCGCAAAAAAGGGAATAAGGGCGACACGGAAATGTTGAATACTC
ATTTTAGCTTCCTTAGCTCCTGAAAATCTCGATAACTCAAAAAATACGCCCGGTAGTGATCTTATTTCAT
TATGGTGAAAGTTGGAACCTCTTACGTGCCGATCAAGTCAAAAGCCTCCGGTCGGAGGCTTTTGACTTTC
TGCTATGGAGGTCAGGTATGATTTAAATGGTCAGTTAGA
Features (pLannotate 1.2.2; 14 found; start..end, strand, type, name):
     10..417     +  promoter       TEF1 promoter: S. cerevisiae TEF1; promoter for EF-1α
    431..793     +  CDS            NS8_SARS2: Experimental evidence at protein level: Swiss-Prot protein existence level 1. Plays a role in modulating host immune response (PubMed:31986261). Binds to IL17RA receptor, leading to IL17 pathway activation and an increased secretion of pro-inflammatory factors. Contributes to cytokine storm during COVID-19 infection. From Severe acute respiratory syndrome coronavirus 2 (2019-nCoV) (SARS-CoV-2).
    809..1909    +  CDS            malE (fragment): MALE_ECO57 - Experimental evidence at protein level: Swiss-Prot protein existence level 1. Part of the ABC transporter complex MalEFGK involved in maltose/maltodextrin import. Binds maltose and higher maltodextrins. From Escherichia coli O157:H7.
   1938..2110    +  terminator     CYC1 terminator (fragment): S. cerevisiae CYC1; transcription terminator for CYC1
   2146..2322    +  promoter       URA3 promoter (fragment): S. cerevisiae URA3
   2323..3126    +  CDS            URA3: orotidine-5'-phosphate decarboxylase, required for uracil biosynthesis; S. cerevisiae URA3; yeast auxotrophic marker, counterselectable with 5-fluoroorotic acid (5-FOA)
   3209..4191    -  rep_origin     2μ ori: yeast 2μ plasmid origin of replication
   4269..4298    +  terminator     T3Te terminator: phage T3 early transcription terminator
   4320..4907    +  rep_origin     ori: high-copy-number ColE1/pMB1/pBR322/pUC origin of replication
   4919..4946    -  terminator     T7Te terminator: phage T7 early transcription terminator
   4970..5161    -  CDS            rop: Rop protein, which maintains plasmids at low copy number; rop
   5162..6022    -  CDS            AmpR: β-lactamase; bla; confers resistance to ampicillin, carbenicillin, and related antibiotics
   6023..6125    -  promoter       cat promoter: promoter of the E. coli cat gene encoding chloramphenicol acetyltransferase
   6126..6157    -  terminator     tonB terminator: bidirectional E. coli tonB-P14 transcription terminator
