[The description below was written by a language model from this plasmid's Addgene catalogue record and pLannotate feature annotations shown in this document.]
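Description:
pGBW-m4046243 is an episomal yeast expression plasmid for producing the SARS-CoV-2 ORF8 accessory protein in Saccharomyces cerevisiae. It is an E. coli–yeast shuttle vector. A high-copy ColE1/pUC-type origin and a β-lactamase gene (annotated as driven by a cat promoter) allow propagation under ampicillin selection in bacteria. The 2μ origin supports multicopy maintenance in yeast, and URA3 complements uracil auxotrophy and can be counterselected with 5-FOA. The feature table also annotates a short rop segment next to AmpR, although the catalogue lists the plasmid as high copy. Several bacterial terminators (T3Te, T7Te, tonB) flank the bacterial origin and marker, presumably to insulate these modules from read-through transcription.

The expression cassette is driven by the constitutive TEF1 promoter (EF-1α) and ends with a CYC1 terminator fragment. The ORF8 coding sequence was made by gene synthesis and codon-recoded for S. cerevisiae ("recode 1"), based on the viral reference protein. Downstream of it lies an E. coli malE fragment encoding maltose-binding protein, which the catalogue describes as a backbone-encoded C-terminal MBP tag joined through a cleavable thrombin site. The thrombin site is not separately annotated but would fall in the short gap between the two coding regions. MBP generally aids solubility and allows amylose-affinity purification, and thrombin cleavage would release ORF8 from the tag.

ORF8 is annotated as a modulator of host immune responses that binds IL17RA and promotes pro-inflammatory signalling. The record supports use of the plasmid for constitutive expression and purification of ORF8 in yeast, but gives no more specific application. The depositor notes that the sequencing used for quality control may not cover the entire plasmid.
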