Addgene plasmid #149143: pGBW-m4046243
Purpose: Yeast Expression plasmid for SARS-CoV-2 ORF8 protein
Depositing lab: Ginkgo Bioworks & Benjie Chen. Depositing organization: Ginkgo Bioworks.
Backbone
  Vector backbone: AmpR; 2u URA3
  Backbone size w/o insert (bp): 4078
  Vector type: Yeast Expression
  Selectable markers: URA3
Growth in bacteria
  Bacterial resistance: Ampicillin, 100 μg/mL
  Growth temperature: 37°C
  Growth strain: DH5alpha
  Copy number: High Copy
Gene/Insert
  Gene/Insert name: SARS-CoV-2 ORF8 protein
  Species: S. cerevisiae (budding yeast); Severe acute respiratory syndrome coronavirus 2
  Insert size (bp): 359
  Mutation: Saccharomyces cerevisiae recode 1
  Entrez Gene: ORF8 (a.k.a. GU280_gp09)
  Promoter: pTEF1
  Tag / fusion protein: Cleavable thrombin;MBP (C terminal on backbone)
  Cloning method: Unknown
Resource information
  A portion of this plasmid was derived from a plasmid made by: GinkgoBioworks
Depositor comments: NCBI Reference Sequence: YP_009724396.1. Created by gene synthesis with Not1 site. NGS used for QC was performed by Ginkgo and may not fully cover the entire plasmid.
How to cite: pGBW-m4046243 was a gift from Ginkgo Bioworks & Benjie Chen (Addgene plasmid # 149143 ; http://n2t.net/addgene:149143 ; RRID:Addgene_149143)
